>Addgene plasmid #190928 | pFastBac_HT_B_6xHis-TEV-GFP-NBR1 | addgene full sequence | sequence record 373598 | Addgene NGS Result
G
[124 nt withheld, positions 2-125]
C
[91 nt withheld, positions 127-217]
A
[49 nt withheld, positions 219-267]
CCTTTGACGTTGGAGTCCACGTTCTT
[37 nt withheld, positions 294-330]
ACCCTATCTCGGTCTATTCTTTTGATTTATAAGGGATTTTGCCGATTTCGGCCTATTGGTTAAAAAATGA
GCTGATTTAACAAAAATTTAACGCGAATTTTAACAAAATATTAACGCTTACAATTTAGGTGGCACTTTTC
GGGGAAATGTGCGCGGAACCCCTATTTGTTTATTTTTCTAAATACATTCAAATATGTATCCGCTCATGAG
ACAATAACCCTGATAAATGCTTCAATAATATTGAAAAAGGAAGAGTATGAGTATTCAACATTTCCGTGTC
GCCCTTATTCCCTTTTTTGCGGCATTTTGCCTTCCTGTTTTTGCTCACCCAGAAACGCTGGTGAAAGTAA
AAGATGCTGAAGATCAGTTGGGTGCACGAGTGGGTTACATCGAACTGGATCTCAACAGCGGTAAGATCCT
TGAGAGTTTTCGCCCCGAAGAACGTTTTCCAATGATGAGCACTTTTAAAGTTCTGCTATGTGGCGCGGTA
TTATCCCGTATTGACGCCGGGCAAGAGCAACTCGGTCGCCGCATACACTATTCTCAGAATGACTTGGTTG
AGTACTCACCAGTCACAGAAAAGCATCTTACGGATGGCATGACAGTAAGAGAATTATGCAGTGCTGCCAT
AACCATGAGTGATAACACTGCGGCCAACTTACTTCTGACAACGATCGGAGGACCGAAGGAGCTAACCGCT
TTTTTGCACAACATGGGGGATCATGTAACTCGCCTTGATCGTTGGGAACCGGAGCTGAATGAAGCCATAC
CAAACGACGAGCGTGACACCACGATGCCTGTAGCAATGGCAACAACGTTGCGCAAACTATTAACTGGCGA
ACTACTTACTCTAGCTTCCCGGCAACAATTAATAGACTGGATGGAGGCGGATAAAGTTGCAGGACCACTT
CTGCGCTCGGCCCTTCCGGCTGGCTGGTTTATTGCTGATAAATCTGGAGCCGGTGAGCGTGGGTCTCGCG
GTATCATTGCAGCACTGGGGCCAGATGGTAAGCCCTCCCGTATCGTAGTTATCTACACGACGGGGAGTCA
GGCAACTATGGATGAACGAAATAGACAGATCGCTGAGATAGGTGCCTCACTGATTAAGCATTGGTAACTG
TCAGACCAAGTTTACTCATATATACTTTAGATTGATTTAAAACTTCATTTTTAATTTAAAAGGATCTAGG
TGAAGATCCTTTTTGATAATCTCATGACCAAAATCCCTTAACGTGAGTTTTCGTTCCACTGAGCGTCAGA
CCCCGTAGAAAAGATCAAAGGATCTTCTTGAGATCCTTTTTTTCTGCGCGTAATCTGCTGCTTGCAAACA
AAAAAACCACCGCTACCAGCGGTGGTTTGTTTGCCGGATCAAGAGCTACCAACTCTTTTTCCGAAGGTAA
CTGGCTTCAGCAGAGCGCAGATACCAAATACTGTTCTTCTAGTGTAGCCGTAGTTAGGCCACCACTTCAA
GAACTCTGTAGCACCGCCTACATACCTCGCTCTGCTAATCCTGTTACCAGTGGCTGCTGCCAGTGGCGAT
AAGTCGTGTCTTACCGGGTTGGACTCAAGACGATAGTTACCGGATAAGGCGCAGCGGTCGGGCTGAACGG
GGGGTTCGTGCACACAGCCCAGCTTGGAGCGAACGACCTACACCGAACTGAGATACCTACAGCGTGAGCT
ATGAGAAAGCGCCACGCTTCCCGAAGGGAGAAAGGCGGACAGGTATCCGGTAAGCGGCAGGGTCGGAACA
GGAGAGCGCACGAGGGAGCTTCCAGGGGGAAACGCCTGGTATCTTTATAGTCCTGTCGGGTTTCGCCACC
TCTGACTTGAGCGTCGATTTTTGTGATGCTCGTCAGGGGGGCGGAGCCTATGGAAAAACGCCAGCAACGC
GGCCTTTTTACGGTTCCTGGCCTTTTGCTGGCCTTTTGCTCACATGTTCTTTCCTGCGTTATCCCCTGAT
TCTGTGGATAACCGTATTACCGCCTTTGAGTGAGCTGATACCGCTCGCCGCAGCCGAACGACCGAGCGCA
GCGAGTCAGTGAGCGAGGAAGCGGAAGAGCGCCTGATGCGGTATTTTCTCCTTACGCATCTGTGCGGTAT
TTCACACCGCATAGACCAGCCGCGTAACCTGGCAAAATCGGTTACGGTTGAGTAATAAATGGATGCCCTG
CGTAAGCGGGTGTGGGCGGACAATAAAGTCTTAAACTGAACAAAATAGATCTAAACTATGACAATAAAGT
CTTAAACTAGACAGAATAGTTGTAAACTGAAATCAGTCCAGTTATGCTGTGAAAAAGCATACTGGACTTT
TGTTATGGCTAAAGCAAACTCTTCATTTTCTGAAGTGCAAATTGCCCGTCGTATTAAAGAGGGGCGTGGC
CAAGGGCATGGTAAAGACTATATTCGCGGCGTTGTGACAATTTACCGAACAACTCCGCGGCCGGGAAGCC
GATCTCGGCTTGAACGAATTGTTAGGTGGCGGTACTTGGGTCGATATCAAAGTGCATCACTTCTTCCCGT
ATGCCCAACTTTGTATAGAGAGCCACTGCGGGATCGTCACCGTAATCTGCTTGCACGTAGATCACATAAG
CACCAAGCGCGTTGGCCTCATGCTTGAGGAGATTGATGAGCGCGGTGGCAATGCCCTGCCTCCGGTGCTC
GCCGGAGACTGCGAGATCATAGATATAGATCTCACTACGCGGCTGCTCAAACTTGGGCAGAACGTAAGCC
GCGAGAGCGCCAACAACCGCTTCTTGGTCGAAGGCAGCAAGCGCGATGAATGTCTTACTACGGAGCAAGT
TCCCGAGGTAATCGGAGTCCGGCTGATGTTGGGAGTAGGTGGCTACGTCTCCGAACTCACGACCGAAAAG
ATCAAGAGCAGCCCGCATGGATTTGACTTGGTCAGGGCCGAGCCTACATGTGCGAATGATGCCCATACTT
GAGCCACCTAACTTTGTTTTAGGGCGACTGCCCTGCTGCGTAACATCGTTGCTGCTGCGTAACATCGTTG
CTGCTCCATAACATCAAACATCGACCCACGGCGTAACGCGCTTGCTGCTTGGATGCCCGAGGCATAGACT
GTACAAAAAAACAGTCATAACAAGCCATGAAAACCGCCACTGCGCCGTTACCACCGCTGCGTTCGGTCAA
GGTTCTGGACCAGTTGCGTGAGCGCATACGCTACTTGCATTACAGTTTACGAACCGAACAGGCTTATGTC
AACTGGGTTCGTGCCTTCATCCGTTTCCACGGTGTGCGTCACCCGGCAACCTTGGGCAGCAGCGAAGTCG
AGGCATTTCTGTCCTGGCTGGCGAACGAGCGCAAGGTTTCGGTCTCCACGCATCGTCAGGCATTGGCGGC
CTTGCTGTTCTTCTACGGCAAGGTGCTGTGCACGGATCTGCCCTGGCTTCAGGAGATCGGAAGACCTCGG
CCGTCGCGGCGCTTGCCGGTGGTGCTGACCCCGGATGAAGTGGTTCGCATCCTCGGTTTTCTGGAAGGCG
AGCATCGTTTGTTCGCCCAGGACTCTAGCTATAGTTCTAGTGGTTGGCTACGTATACTCCGGAATATTAA
TAGATCATGGAGATAATTAAAATGATAACCATCTCGCAAATAAATAAGTATTTTACTGTTTTCGTAACAG
TTTTGTAATAAAAAAACCTATAAATATTCCGGATTATTCATACCGTCCCACCATCGGGCGCGGATCTCGG
TCCGAAACCATGTCGTACTACCATCACCATCACCATCACGATTACGATATCCCAACGACCGAAAACCTGT
ATTTTCAGGGCGCCATGGGATCCGGAATTCAAAGGCCTACGTCGACATGGTCGCATCCGCAGTTCGAGAA
GGGCGGCAGCGGCGAAAACCTGTATTTTCAGGGCGGCGGCAGCGGCGTGAGCAAGGGCGAGGAGCTGTTC
ACCGGGGTGGTGCCCATCCTGGTCGAGCTGGACGGCGACGTAAACGGCCACAAGTTCAGCGTGTCCGGCG
AGGGCGAGGGCGATGCCACCTACGGCAAGCTGACCCTGAAGTTCATCTGCACCACCGGCAAGCTGCCCGT
GCCCTGGCCCACCCTCGTGACCACCCTGACCTACGGCGTGCAGTGCTTCAGCCGCTACCCCGACCACATG
AAGCAGCACGACTTCTTCAAGTCCGCCATGCCCGAAGGCTACGTCCAGGAGCGCACCATCTTCTTCAAGG
ACGACGGCAACTACAAGACCCGCGCCGAGGTGAAGTTCGAGGGCGACACCCTGGTGAACCGCATCGAGCT
GAAGGGCATCGACTTCAAGGAGGACGGCAACATCCTGGGGCACAAGCTGGAGTACAACTACAACAGCCAC
AACGTCTATATCATGGCCGACAAGCAGAAGAACGGCATCAAGGTGAACTTCAAGATCCGCCACAACATCG
AGGACGGCAGCGTGCAGCTCGCCGACCACTACCAGCAGAACACCCCCATCGGCGACGGCCCCGTGCTGCT
GCCCGACAACCACTACCTGAGCACCCAGTCCAAGCTGAGCAAAGACCCCAACGAGAAGCGCGATCACATG
GTCCTGCTGGAGTTCGTGACCGCCGCCGGGATCACTCTCGGCATGGACGTGCTGTACAAGGGAGGAAGCG
GAGGAGGAAGCGGAGGAGGTACCATGGAACCACAGGTTACTCTAAATGTGACTTTTAAAAATGAAATTCA
AAGCTTTCTGGTTTCTGATCCAGAAAATACAACTTGGGCTGATATCGAAGCTATGGTAAAAGTTTCATTT
GATCTGAATACTATTCAAATAAAATACCTGGATGAGGAAAATGAAGAGGTATCCATCAACAGTCAAGGAG
AATATGAAGAAGCGCTTAAGATGGCAGTTAAACAGGGAAACCAACTGCAGATGCAAGTCCACGAAGGGCA
CCATGTCGTTGATGAAGCCCCACCCCCAGTTGTAGGAGCAAAACGACTAGCTGCCAGGGCAGGGAAGAAG
CCACTTGCACATTACTCTTCACTGGTGAGAGTCTTGGGATCAGACATGAAGACCCCAGAGGATCCTGCAG
TGCAGTCGTTTCCACTTGTTCCATGTGACACAGACCAGCCTCAAGACAAGCCCCCAGACTGGTTCACAAG
CTACCTGGAGACGTTCAGAGAACAAGTGGTTAACGAAACGGTTGAGAAGCTTGAACAGAAATTACATGAA
AAGCTTGTCCTCCAGAACCCATCCTTGGGTTCTTGTCCCTCAGAAGTCTCAATGCCTACTTCAGAAGAAA
CATTGTTTTTGCCAGAAAACCAGTTCAGCTGGCATATTGCTTGCAACAACTGCCAAAGAAGGATTGTTGG
TGTCCGCTACCAGTGTAGCCTATGCCCATCCTACAATATCTGTGAAGATTGTGAAGCAGGGCCATATGGC
CATGACACTAACCACGTCCTGCTGAAGTTGCGGAGACCTGTTGTGGGCTCCTCTGAACCGTTCTGTCACT
CAAAGTACTCTACTCCTCGTCTTCCTGCTGCTCTGGAACAAGTCAGGCTCCAGAAACAGGTTGATAAGAA
CTTTCTTAAAGCAGAAAAGCAAAGGTTGCGAGCTGAGAAGAAACAACGTAAAGCAGAGGTCAAGGAACTT
AAAAAGCAGCTTAAACTCCATAGGAAAATTCACCTGTGGAATTCAATCCATGGACTCCAGAGCCCCAAGT
CTCCTTTAGGCCGACCTGAGAGCTTGCTCCAGTCTAATACCCTGATGCTCCCTTTGCAGCCCTGTACCTC
CGTTATGCCAATGCTCAGTGCAGCATTTGTGGATGAGAATTTGCCTGATGGGACTCACCTTCAGCCAGGA
ACCAAGTTTATCAAACACTGGAGGATGAAAAATACAGGAAATGTAAAGTGGAGTGCAGACACAAAGCTCA
AGTTCATGTGGGGAAACCTGACTTTGGCTTCCACAGAAAAGAAGGATGTTTTGGTTCCCTGCCTCAAGGC
CGGCCATGTGGGAGTTGTATCTGTGGAGTTCATTGCCCCAGCCTTGGAGGGAACGTATACTTCCCATTGG
CGTCTTTCTCACAAAGGCCAGCAATTTGGGCCTCGGGTCTGGTGCAGTATCATAGTAGATCCTTTCCCCT
CCGAAGAGAGCCCTGATAACATTGAAAAGGGCATGATCAGCTCAAGCAAAACTGATGATCTCACCTGCCA
GCAAGAGGAAACTTTTCTTCTGGCTAAAGAAGAAAGACAGCTTGGTGAAGTGACTGAGCAGACAGAAGGG
ACAGCAGCCTGCATCCCACAGAAGGCAAAAAATGTTGCCAGTGAGAGGGAGCTCTACATCCCATCTGTGG
ATCTTCTGACTGCCCAGGACCTGCTGTCCTTTGAGCTGTTGGATATAAACATTGTTCAAGAGTTGGAGAG
AGTGCCCCACAACACCCCTGTGGATGTGACTCCCTGCATGTCTCCTCTGCCACATGACAGTCCTTTAATA
GAGAAGCCAGGCTTGGGGCAGATAGAGGAAGAGAATGAAGGGGCAGGATTTAAAGCACTTCCTGATTCTA
TGGTGTCAGTAAAGAGGAAGGCTGAGAACATTGCTTCTGTGGAGGAAGCAGAAGAAGACCTGAGTGGGAC
CCAGTTTGTGTGTGAGACAGTAATCCGATCCCTTACCTTGGATGCTGCCCCAGACCACAACCCTCCTTGC
AGACAGAAGTCCTTGCAGATGACATTTGCCTTGCCTGAAGGACCACTTGGAAATGAGAAGGAGGAGATTA
TCCATATCGCTGAGGAAGAAGCTGTCATGGAGGAGGAGGAGGATGAGGAGGATGAGGAGGAGGAGGATGA
GCTCAAAGATGAAGTTCAAAGTCAGTCCTCTGCTTCCTCAGAGGATTACATCATCATCCTGCCTGAGTGC
TTTGATACCAGCCGCCCCCTGGGGGATTCTATGTACAGCTCTGCGCTCTCACAGCCAGGCCTGGAGCGAG
GTGCTGAAGGCAAGCCTGGGGTTGAGGCTGGGCAGGAACCAGCTGAGGCTGGGGAAAGACTCCCTGGAGG
GGAGAACCAGCCACAGGAGCACAGCATAAGTGACATCCTCACGACCTCACAGACTCTGGAAACAGTGCCC
CTAATCCCAGAGGTAGTGGAGCTTCCACCGTCACTGCCCAGGAGCTCTCCTTGTGTACATCATCATGGTT
CCCCAGGAGTGGATTTACCAGTTACCATACCAGAAGTTTCTTCAGTCCCTGATCAGATCAGAGGAGAGCC
CAGAGGCTCATCAGGACTTGTAAACAGCAGACAGAAGAGCTATGACCACTCAAGGCACCATCATGGGAGC
AGCATTGCTGGAGGACTGGTGAAGGGGGCTTTGTCTGTTGCTGCCTCTGCATACAAGGCCCTGTTTGCTG
GGCCACCAGTCACTGCACAGCCAATAATTTCTGAAGATCAGACAGCAGCCCTGATGGCCCATCTCTTTGA
AATGGGATTCTGTGACAGGCAGCTGAACCTACGGCTGCTGAAGAAACACAATTACAATATCCTGCAGGTT
GTGACAGAACTTCTTCAGTTAAACAACAACGACTGGTACAGCCAACGCTATTGAGCGGCCGCTTTCGAAT
CTAGAGCCTGCAGTCTCGAGGCATGCGGTACCAAGCTTGTCGAGAAGTACTAGAGGATCATAATCAGCCA
TACCACATTTGTAGAGGTTTTACTTGCTTTAAAAAACCTCCCACACCTCCCCCTGAACCTGAAACATAAA
ATGAATGCAATTGTTGTTGTTAACTTGTTTATTGCAGCTTATAATGGTTACAAATAAAGCAATAGCATCA
CAAATTTCACAAATAAAGCATTTTTTTCACTGCATTCTAGTTGTGGTTTGTCCAAACTCATCAATGTATC
TTATCATGTCTGGATCTGATCACTGATATCGCCTAGGAGATCCGAACCAGATAAGTGAAATCTAGTTCCA
AACTATTTTGTCATTTTTAATTTTCGTATTAGCTTACGACGCTACACCCAGTTCCCATCTATTTTGTCAC
TCTTCCCTAAATAATCCTTAAAAACTCCATTTCCACCCCTCCCAGTTCCCAACTATTTTGTCCGCCCACA
GCGGGGCATTTTTCTTCCTGTTATGTTTTTAATCAAACATCCTGCCAACTCCATGTGACAAACCGTCATC
TTCGGCTACTTTTTCTCTGTCACAGAATGAAAATTTTTCTGTCATCTCTTCGTTATTAATGTTTGTAATT
GACTGAATATCAACGCTTATTTGCAGCCTGAATGGCGAATGG
Features (pLannotate 1.2.2; 19 found; start..end, strand, type, name):
      2..456     +  rep_origin     f1 ori (sequence partly withheld): f1 bacteriophage origin of replication; arrow indicates direction of (+) strand synthesis
    482..586     +  promoter       AmpR promoter: bla
    587..1447    +  CDS            AmpR: β-lactamase; bla; confers resistance to ampicillin, carbenicillin, and related antibiotics
   1618..2206    +  rep_origin     ori: high-copy-number ColE1/pMB1/pBR322/pUC origin of replication
   2392..2443    -  misc_feature   bom (fragment): basis of mobility region from pBR322
   2511..2735    -  mobile_element Tn7R: mini-Tn7 element (right end of the Tn7 transposon) Tn7
   2802..3335    -  CDS            GmR: gentamycin acetyltransferase; aacC1; confers resistance to gentamycin
   3524..3552    -  promoter       Pc promoter: intI1 (promoter lies within the coding sequence); class 1 integron promoter
   3530..3877    -  CDS            YPR2_ECOLX (fragment): Protein predicted: Swiss-Prot protein existence level 4. From Escherichia coli.
   3904..3995    +  promoter       polyhedrin promoter: polh from Autographa californica; promoter for the baculovirus polyhedrin gene
   4060..4079    +  CDS            8xHis (fragment): 8xHis affinity tag
   4101..4121    +  CDS            TEV site: tobacco etch virus (TEV) protease recognition and cleavage site
   4194..4214    +  CDS            TEV site: tobacco etch virus (TEV) protease recognition and cleavage site
   4227..4940    +  CDS            mEGFP: mEGFP is a basic (constitutively fluorescent) green fluorescent protein published in 2002, derived from Aequorea victoria. It has moderate acid sensitivity.
   4974..7871    +  CDS            NBR1: NBR1_HUMAN - Also known as 1A13B, KIAA0049, M17S2. Experimental evidence at protein level: Swiss-Prot protein existence level 1. Acts probably as a receptor for selective autophagosomal degradation of ubiquitinated targets. From Homo sapiens (Human).
   7946..8029    +  CDS            large T antigen (fragment): large T antigen from SV40 (simian virus 40)
   8052..8186    +  polyA_signal   SV40 poly(A) signal: SV40 polyadenylation signal
   8215..8380    -  mobile_element Tn7L: mini-Tn7 element (left end of the Tn7 transposon) Tn7
   8543..8559    +  CDS            lacZα (fragment): LacZα fragment of β-galactosidase; lacZ fragment
