[The description below was written by a language model from this plasmid's Addgene catalogue record and pLannotate feature annotations shown in this document.]
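Description:
pFastBac_HT_B_6xHis-TEV-GFP-NBR1 is an insect-cell expression construct built on the commercial pFastBac HT B backbone. It is a baculovirus donor (transfer) plasmid of the Bac-to-Bac type, with a total size of 8,562 bp. In E. coli it is maintained through a high-copy ColE1/pUC-type origin and selected with ampicillin via the β-lactamase gene. An f1 origin is also present. The expression cassette and a gentamicin acetyltransferase marker, driven by the Pc integron promoter, lie between the Tn7R and Tn7L mini-Tn7 ends. In this system those ends allow site-specific transposition of the whole segment into a bacmid, and the recombinant bacmid is then used to generate baculovirus for infecting insect cells.

The payload is human NBR1, a selective autophagy receptor for ubiquitinated cargo, fused at its N terminus to monomeric EGFP. Transcription comes from the strong, very late polyhedrin promoter of Autographa californica nucleopolyhedrovirus and is terminated by the SV40 polyadenylation signal. Upstream of mEGFP the annotation finds a polyhistidine tag followed by two TEV protease recognition sites, so the affinity tag can be cleaved off after purification to leave GFP-NBR1. The plasmid name and feature table indicate a His tag, whereas the catalogue tag field lists Strep-TEV-GFP. The gap between the two TEV sites could hold an unannotated element, but the record does not resolve this discrepancy.

The stated purpose is expression and purification of GFP-labelled NBR1. The associated study used in vitro reconstitution to examine p62, NBR1 and TAX1BP1 in ubiquitin condensate formation and autophagy initiation, work for which a fluorescent recombinant protein is suited.
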