Addgene plasmid #190928: pFastBac_HT_B_6xHis-TEV-GFP-NBR1
Purpose: Plasmid for the expression and purification of GFP labelled NBR1. Internal reference: SMC 914
Depositing lab: Sascha Martens. Depositing organization: University of Vienna. Publication: Reconstitution defines the roles of p62, NBR1 and TAX1BP1 in ubiquitin condensate formation and autophagy initiation. Turco E, Savova A, Gere F, Ferrari L, Romanov J, Schuschnig M, Martens S. Nat Commun. 2021 Sep 1;12(1):5212. doi: 10.1038/s41467-021-25572-w. PubMed 34471133.
Backbone
  Vector backbone: pFastBac_HT_B
  Backbone manufacturer: Thermofisher Scientific
  Backbone size w/o insert (bp): 4856
  Total vector size (bp): 8562
  Vector type: Insect Expression
Growth in bacteria
  Bacterial resistance: Ampicillin, 100 μg/mL
  Growth temperature: 37°C
  Growth strain: DH5alpha
  Copy number: Unknown
Gene/Insert
  Gene/Insert name: NBR1
  Species: H. sapiens (human)
  Insert size (bp): 3716
  GenBank ID: NC_000017.11
  Entrez Gene: NBR1 (a.k.a. 1A1-3B, IAI3B, M17S2, MIG19)
  Tag / fusion protein: Strep-TEV-GFP (N terminal on insert)
  Cloning method: Unknown
  Sequencing primers: 5′ GTCGCATCCGCAGTTCGAG; 3′ TCAATAGCGTTGGCTGTACCAGTC
Terms and licenses: Academic/Nonprofit Terms; Industry Terms: Not Available to Industry
How to cite: pFastBac_HT_B_6xHis-TEV-GFP-NBR1 was a gift from Sascha Martens (Addgene plasmid # 190928 ; http://n2t.net/addgene:190928 ; RRID:Addgene_190928)
